Addgene plasmid #50302: pICSL30004
Depositing lab: Nicola Patron. Depositing organization: Sainsbury Laboratory, Norwich. Publication: A golden gate modular cloning toolbox for plants. Engler C, Youles M, Gruetzner R, Ehnert TM, Werner S, Jones JD, Patron NJ, Marillonnet S. ACS Synth Biol. 2014 Nov 21;3(11):839-43. doi: 10.1021/sb4001504. Epub 2014 Feb 20. PubMed 24933124.
Backbone
  Vector backbone: pAGM1276
  Vector type: plant expression
Growth in bacteria
  Bacterial resistance: Spectinomycin, 50 μg/mL
  Growth temperature: 37°C
  Growth strain: DH5alpha
  Copy number: High Copy
Gene/Insert
  Gene/Insert name: CDS no stop codon, YFP variant of GFP (Aequorea victoria)
  Mutation: BsaI/BbsI sites removed by point-mutation
  Cloning method: Restriction Enzyme; 5′ cloning site BpiI (destroyed during cloning); 3′ cloning site BpiI (destroyed during cloning)
Terms and licenses: Academic/Nonprofit Terms; Industry Terms: Not Available to Industry
Depositor comments: insert can be released with BsaI
How to cite: pICSL30004 was a gift from Nicola Patron (Addgene plasmid # 50302 ; http://n2t.net/addgene:50302 ; RRID:Addgene_50302)
