[The description below was written by a language model from this plasmid's Addgene catalogue record, the feature table of its GenBank file and pLannotate feature annotations shown in this document.]
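Description:
pICSL30004 is a small (about 3 kb) Level 0 part plasmid from a Golden Gate modular cloning (MoClo) toolbox for plants, built in the pAGM1276 backbone. Although catalogued as a plant expression vector, it is not itself an expression construct. It is a storage and donor plasmid for a single standardised part, propagated in E. coli. Replication depends on a high-copy ColE1/pUC-type origin, and selection relies on the aadA aminoglycoside adenylyltransferase gene, which confers spectinomycin (and streptomycin) resistance. An AmpR (bla) promoter is annotated upstream of aadA in the same orientation. Automated annotation also detects short fragments of gentamicin acetyltransferase, an integron integrase and lacI. These appear to be non-functional remnants of the sequences from which the backbone was assembled.

The payload is a coding sequence for a YFP variant of Aequorea victoria GFP, annotated as mammalian codon-optimised EYFP and supplied without a stop codon. Internal BsaI and BbsI/BpiI sites were removed by point mutation so that the part is compatible with type IIS assembly. The fragment was inserted using BpiI sites that were destroyed in the process, and it can be released with BsaI for one-pot assembly into a transcription unit. No promoter, untranslated region or terminator accompanies the YFP sequence in the feature tables, so these must come from other modules in the toolkit. The missing stop codon lets the reading frame continue into a downstream part, which makes the module suited to building fluorescent fusion proteins for plant expression. The record does not state the exact fusion position or the overhangs.
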