LOCUS       Exported 2980 bp ds-DNA circular SYN 13-MAY-2021
DEFINITION  synthetic circular DNA
ACCESSION   .
VERSION     .
KEYWORDS    pICSL30004
SOURCE      synthetic DNA construct
  ORGANISM  synthetic DNA construct
REFERENCE   1 (bases 1 to 2980)
  AUTHORS   Engler C, Youles M, Gruetzner R, Ehnert TM, Werner S, Jones JD,
            Patron NJ, Marillonnet S
  TITLE     A golden gate modular cloning toolbox for plants.
  JOURNAL   ACS Synth Biol. 2014 Nov 21;3(11):839-43. doi: 10.1021/sb4001504.
            Epub 2014 Feb 20.
  PUBMED    24933124
REFERENCE   2 (bases 1 to 2980)
  AUTHORS   .
  TITLE     Direct Submission
  JOURNAL   Exported May 13, 2021 from SnapGene Server 1.1.58
            http://www.snapgene.com
FEATURES             Location/Qualifiers
     source          1..2980
                     /organism="synthetic DNA construct"
                     /mol_type="other DNA"
     CDS             complement(160..951)
                     /codon_start=1
                     /gene="aadA"
                     /product="aminoglycoside adenylyltransferase (Murphy,
                     1985)"
                     /label=SmR
                     /note="confers resistance to spectinomycin and
                     streptomycin"
                     /translation="MREAVIAEVSTQLSEVVGVIERHLEPTLLAVHLYGSAVDGGLKPH
                     SDIDLLVTVTVRLDETTRRALINDLLETSASPGESEILRAVEVTIVVHDDIIPWRYPAK
                     RELQFGEWQRNDILAGIFEPATIDIDLAILLTKAREHSVALVGPAAEELFDPVPEQDLF
                     EALNETLTLWNSPPDWAGDERNVVLTLSRIWYSAVTGKIAPKDVAADWAMERLPAQYQP
                     VILEARQAYLGQEEDRLASRADQLEEFVHYVKGEITKVVGK"
     promoter        complement(1171..1275)
                     /gene="bla"
                     /label=AmpR promoter
     primer_bind     1343..1361
                     /label=pBRforEco
                     /note="pBR322 vectors, upsteam of EcoRI site, forward
                     primer"
     CDS             1397..2110
                     /codon_start=1
                     /product="enhanced YFP"
                     /label=EYFP
                     /note="mammalian codon-optimized"
                     /translation="MVSKGEELFTGVVPILVELDGDVNGHKFSVSGEGEGDATYGKLTL
                     KFICTTGKLPVPWPTLVTTFGYGLQCFARYPDHMKQHDFFKSAMPEGYVQERTIFFKDD
                     GNYKTRAEVKFEGDTLVNRIELKGIDFKEDGNILGHKLEYNYNSHNVYIMADKQKNGIK
                     VNFKIRHNIEDGSVQLADHYQQNTPIGDGPVLLPDNHYLSYQSALSKDPNEKRDHMVLL
                     EFVTAAGITLGMDELY"
     primer_bind     complement(1442..1463)
                     /label=EGFP-N
                     /note="EGFP, reverse primer"
     primer_bind     complement(1703..1722)
                     /label=EXFP-R
                     /note="For distinguishing EGFP variants, reverse primer"
     primer_bind     2050..2071
                     /label=EGFP-C
                     /note="EGFP, forward primer"
     primer_bind     complement(2210..2227)
                     /label=L4440
                     /note="L4440 vector, forward primer"
     rep_origin      complement(2381..2969)
                     /direction=LEFT
                     /label=ori
                     /note="high-copy-number ColE1/pMB1/pBR322/pUC origin of
                     replication"
     primer_bind     complement(2461..2480)
                     /label=pBR322ori-F
                     /note="pBR322 origin, forward primer"
ORIGIN
        1 gatcttttct acggggtctg acgctcagtg gaacgaaaac tcacgttaag ggattttggt
       61 catgagatta tcaaaaagga tcttcaccta gatcctttta aattaaaaat gaagttttaa
      121 atcaatctaa agtatatatg agtaaacttg gtctgacagt tatttgccga ctaccttggt
      181 gatctcgcct tttacgtaat ggacaaattc ttccaactga tctgcgcgcg aggccaagcg
      241 atcttcttct tgtccaagat aagcctgtct agcttcaagt atgacgggct gatactgggc
      301 cggcaggcgc tccattgccc agtcggcagc gacatccttc ggcgcgattt tgccggttac
      361 tgcgctgtac caaatgcggg acaacgtaag cactacattt cgctcatcgc cagcccagtc
      421 gggcggcgag ttccatagcg ttaaggtttc atttagcgcc tcaaatagat cctgttcagg
      481 aaccggatca aagagttcct ccgccgctgg acctaccaag gcaacgctat gttctcttgc
      541 ttttgtcagc aagatagcca gatcaatgtc gatcgtggct ggctcgaaga tacctgcaag
      601 aatgtcattg cgctgccatt ctccaaattg cagttcgcgc ttagctggat aacgccacgg
      661 aatgatgtcg tcgtgcacaa caatggtgac ttctacagcg cggagaatct cgctctctcc
      721 aggggaagcc gaagtttcca aaaggtcgtt gatcaaagct cgccgcgttg tttcatcaag
      781 ccttacggtc accgtaacca gcaaatcaat atcgctgtgt ggcttcaggc cgccatccac
      841 tgcggagccg tacaaatgta cggccagcaa cgtcggttcg agatggcgct cgatgacgcc
      901 aactacctct gatagttgag tcgatacttc ggcgatcacc gcttccctca tgatgtttaa
      961 ctttgtttta gggcgactgc cctgctgcgt aacatcgttg ctgctccata acatcaaaca
     1021 tcgacccacg gcgtaacgcg cttgctgctt ggatgcccga ggcatagact gtaccccaaa
     1081 aaaacagtca taacaagcca tgaaaaccgc cactgcgccg ttaccaccgc tgcgttcggt
     1141 caaggttctg gaccagttgc gtgagcgcat actcttcctt tttcaatatt attgaagcat
     1201 ttatcagggt tattgtctca tgagcggata catatttgaa tgtatttaga aaaataaaca
     1261 aataggggtt ccgcgcacat ttccccgaaa agtgccacct gacgtctaag aaaccattat
     1321 tatcatgaca ttaacctata aaaataggcg tatcacgagg ccctttcgtc cactgaagag
     1381 ccactgtggt ctcaccatgg tgagcaaggg cgaggagctg ttcaccgggg tggtgcccat
     1441 cctggtcgag ctggacggcg acgtaaacgg ccacaagttc agcgtgtccg gcgagggcga
     1501 gggcgatgcc acctacggca agctgaccct gaagttcatc tgcaccaccg gcaagctgcc
     1561 cgtgccctgg cccaccctcg tgaccacctt cggctacggc ctgcagtgct tcgcccgcta
     1621 ccccgaccac atgaagcagc acgacttctt caagtccgcc atgcccgaag gctacgtcca
     1681 ggagcgcacc atcttcttca aggacgacgg caactacaag acccgcgccg aggtgaagtt
     1741 cgagggcgac accctggtga accgcatcga gctgaagggc atcgacttca aggaggacgg
     1801 caacatcctg gggcacaagc tggagtacaa ctacaacagc cacaacgtct atatcatggc
     1861 cgacaagcag aagaacggca tcaaggtgaa cttcaagatc cgccacaaca tcgaggacgg
     1921 cagcgtgcag ctcgccgacc actaccagca gaacaccccc atcggcgacg gccccgtgct
     1981 gctgcccgac aaccactacc tgagctacca gtccgccctg agcaaagacc ccaacgagaa
     2041 gcgcgatcac atggtcctgc tggagttcgt gaccgccgcc gggatcactc tcggcatgga
     2101 cgagctgtac aanaacgcgg ctattagatc aatgtgagac cacgagtgat taatgaatcg
     2161 gccaacgcgc ggggagaggc ggtttgcgta ttgggcgctc ttccgcttcc tcgctcactg
     2221 actcgctgcg ctcggtcgtt cggctgcggc gagcggtatc agctcactca aaggcggtaa
     2281 tacggttatc cacagaatca ggggataacg caggaaagaa catgtgagca aaaggccagc
     2341 aaaaggccag gaaccgtaaa aaggccgcgt tgctggcgtt tttccatagg ctccgccccc
     2401 ctgacgagca tcacaaaaat cgacgctcaa gtcagaggtg gcgaaacccg acaggactat
     2461 aaagatacca ggcgtttccc cctggaagct ccctcgtgcg ctctcctgtt ccgaccctgc
     2521 cgcttaccgg atacctgtcc gcctttctcc cttcgggaag cgtggcgctt tctcatagct
     2581 cacgctgtag gtatctcagt tcggtgtagg tcgttcgctc caagctgggc tgtgtgcacg
     2641 aaccccccgt tcagcccgac cgctgcgcct tatccggtaa ctatcgtctt gagtccaacc
     2701 cggtaagaca cgacttatcg ccactggcag cagccactgg taacaggatt agcagagcga
     2761 ggtatgtagg cggtgctaca gagttcttga agtggtggcc taactacggc tacactagaa
     2821 ggacagtatt tggtatctgc gctctgctga agccagttac cttcggaaaa agagttggta
     2881 gctcttgatc cggcaaacaa accaccgctg gtagcggtgg tttttttgtt tgcaagcagc
     2941 agattacgcg cagaaaaaaa ggatctcaag aagatccttt
//
