Features (pLannotate 1.2.2; 7 found; start..end, strand, type, name):
    163..951     -  CDS            aadA: S3AD_ECOLX - Experimental evidence at protein level: Swiss-Prot protein existence level 1. Mediates bacterial resistance to the antibiotics streptomycin and spectinomycin. From Escherichia coli.
    958..1014    -  CDS            GmR (fragment): gentamycin acetyltransferase; aacC1; confers resistance to gentamycin
   1102..1182    +  CDS            int (fragment): INT2_ECOLX - Protein inferred from homology: Swiss-Prot protein existence level 3. Putative integrase believed to be involved in the insertion of antibiotic resistance genes into plasmids and transposons. From Escherichia coli.
   1173..1277    -  promoter       AmpR promoter: bla
   1399..2115    +  CDS            EYFP: EYFP is a basic (constitutively fluorescent) green/yellow fluorescent protein published in 1996, derived from Aequorea victoria. It is reported to be a very rapidly-maturing weak dimer with high acid sensitivity.
   2151..2200    -  CDS            lacI (fragment): lac repressor; lacI; The lac repressor binds to the lac operator to inhibit transcription in E. coli. This inhibition can be relieved by adding lactose or isopropyl-β-D-thiogalactopyranoside (IPTG).
   2383..2971    -  rep_origin     ori: high-copy-number ColE1/pMB1/pBR322/pUC origin of replication
>Addgene plasmid #50302 | pICSL30004 | addgene full sequence | sequence record 498591 | Addgene NGS Result
GATCTTTTCTACGGGGTCTGACGCTCAGTGGAACGAAAACTCACGTTAAGGGATTTTGGTCATGAGATTA
TCAAAAAGGATCTTCACCTAGATCCTTTTAAATTAAAAATGAAGTTTTAAATCAATCTAAAGTATATATG
AGTAAACTTGGTCTGACAGTTATTTGCCGACTACCTTGGTGATCTCGCCTTTTACGTAATGGACAAATTC
TTCCAACTGATCTGCGCGCGAGGCCAAGCGATCTTCTTCTTGTCCAAGATAAGCCTGTCTAGCTTCAAGT
ATGACGGGCTGATACTGGGCCGGCAGGCGCTCCATTGCCCAGTCGGCAGCGACATCCTTCGGCGCGATTT
TGCCGGTTACTGCGCTGTACCAAATGCGGGACAACGTAAGCACTACATTTCGCTCATCGCCAGCCCAGTC
GGGCGGCGAGTTCCATAGCGTTAAGGTTTCATTTAGCGCCTCAAATAGATCCTGTTCAGGAACCGGATCA
AAGAGTTCCTCCGCCGCTGGACCTACCAAGGCAACGCTATGTTCTCTTGCTTTTGTCAGCAAGATAGCCA
GATCAATGTCGATCGTGGCTGGCTCGAAGATACCTGCAAGAATGTCATTGCGCTGCCATTCTCCAAATTG
CAGTTCGCGCTTAGCTGGATAACGCCACGGAATGATGTCGTCGTGCACAACAATGGTGACTTCTACAGCG
CGGAGAATCTCGCTCTCTCCAGGGGAAGCCGAAGTTTCCAAAAGGTCGTTGATCAAAGCTCGCCGCGTTG
TTTCATCAAGCCTTACGGTCACCGTAACCAGCAAATCAATATCGCTGTGTGGCTTCAGGCCGCCATCCAC
TGCGGAGCCGTACAAATGTACGGCCAGCAACGTCGGTTCGAGATGGCGCTCGATGACGCCAACTACCTCT
GATAGTTGAGTCGATACTTCGGCGATCACCGCTTCCCTCATGATGTTTAACTTTGTTTTAGGGCGACTGC
CCTGCTGCGTAACATCGTTGCTGCTCCATAACATCAAACATCGACCCACGGCGTAACGCGCTTGCTGCTT
GGATGCCCGAGGCATAGACTGTACCCCAAAAAAAAACAGTCATAACAAGCCATGAAAACCGCCACTGCGC
CGTTACCACCGCTGCGTTCGGTCAAGGTTCTGGACCAGTTGCGTGAGCGCATACTCTTCCTTTTTCAATA
TTATTGAAGCATTTATCAGGGTTATTGTCTCATGAGCGGATACATATTTGAATGTATTTAGAAAAATAAA
CAAATAGGGGTTCCGCGCACATTTCCCCGAAAAGTGCCACCTGACGTCTAAGAAACCATTATTATCATGA
CATTAACCTATAAAAATAGGCGTATCACGAGGCCCTTTCGTCCACTGAAGAGCCACTGTGGTCTCACCAT
GGTGAGCAAGGGCGAGGAGCTGTTCACCGGGGTGGTGCCCATCCTGGTCGAGCTGGACGGCGACGTAAAC
GGCCACAAGTTCAGCGTGTCCGGCGAGGGCGAGGGCGATGCCACCTACGGCAAGCTGACCCTGAAGTTCA
TCTGCACCACCGGCAAGCTGCCCGTGCCCTGGCCCACCCTCGTGACCACCTTCGGCTACGGCCTGCAGTG
CTTCGCCCGCTACCCCGACCACATGAAGCAGCACGACTTCTTCAAGTCCGCCATGCCCGAAGGCTACGTC
CAGGAGCGCACCATCTTCTTCAAGGACGACGGCAACTACAAGACCCGCGCCGAGGTGAAGTTCGAGGGCG
ACACCCTGGTGAACCGCATCGAGCTGAAGGGCATCGACTTCAAGGAGGACGGCAACATCCTGGGGCACAA
GCTGGAGTACAACTACAACAGCCACAACGTCTATATCATGGCCGACAAGCAGAAGAACGGCATCAAGGTG
AACTTCAAGATCCGCCACAACATCGAGGACGGCAGCGTGCAGCTCGCCGACCACTACCAGCAGAACACCC
CCATCGGCGACGGCCCCGTGCTGCTGCCCGACAACCACTACCTGAGCTACCAGTCCGCCCTGAGCAAAGA
CCCCAACGAGAAGCGCGATCACATGGTCCTGCTGGAGTTCGTGACCGCCGCCGGGATCACTCTCGGCATG
GACGAGCTGTACAAAAACGCGGCTATTAGATCAATGTGAGACCACGAGTGATTAATGAATCGGCCAACGC
GCGGGGAGAGGCGGTTTGCGTATTGGGCGCTCTTCCGCTTCCTCGCTCACTGACTCGCTGCGCTCGGTCG
TTCGGCTGCGGCGAGCGGTATCAGCTCACTCAAAGGCGGTAATACGGTTATCCACAGAATCAGGGGATAA
CGCAGGAAAGAACATGTGAGCAAAAGGCCAGCAAAAGGCCAGGAACCGTAAAAAGGCCGCGTTGCTGGCG
TTTTTCCATAGGCTCCGCCCCCCTGACGAGCATCACAAAAATCGACGCTCAAGTCAGAGGTGGCGAAACC
CGACAGGACTATAAAGATACCAGGCGTTTCCCCCTGGAAGCTCCCTCGTGCGCTCTCCTGTTCCGACCCT
GCCGCTTACCGGATACCTGTCCGCCTTTCTCCCTTCGGGAAGCGTGGCGCTTTCTCATAGCTCACGCTGT
AGGTATCTCAGTTCGGTGTAGGTCGTTCGCTCCAAGCTGGGCTGTGTGCACGAACCCCCCGTTCAGCCCG
ACCGCTGCGCCTTATCCGGTAACTATCGTCTTGAGTCCAACCCGGTAAGACACGACTTATCGCCACTGGC
AGCAGCCACTGGTAACAGGATTAGCAGAGCGAGGTATGTAGGCGGTGCTACAGAGTTCTTGAAGTGGTGG
CCTAACTACGGCTACACTAGAAGAACAGTATTTGGTATCTGCGCTCTGCTGAAGCCAGTTACCTTCGGAA
AAAGAGTTGGTAGCTCTTGATCCGGCAAACAAACCACCGCTGGTAGCGGTGGTTTTTTTGTTTGCAAGCA
GCAGATTACGCGCAGAAAAAAAGGATCTCAAGAAGATCCTTT
