>Addgene plasmid #50302 | pICSL30004 | addgene partial sequence | sequence record 76430 | pBR322ori-F 5'-GGGAAACGCCTGGTATCTTT-3'
CTGACTTGAGCGTCGATTTTTGTGATGCTCGTCAGGGGGGCGGAGCCTATGGAAAAACGCCAGCAACGCG
GCCTTTTTACGGTTCCTGGCCTTTTGCTGGCCTTTTGCTCACATGTTCTTTCCTGCGTTATCCCCTGATT
CTGTGGATAACCGTATTACCGCCTTTGAGTGAGCTGATACCGCTCGCCGCAGCCGAACGACCGAGCGCAG
CGAGTCAGTGAGCGAGGAAGCGGAAGAGCGCCCAATACGCAAACCGCCTCTCCCCGCGCGTTGGCCGATT
CATTAATCACTCGTGGTCTCACATTGATCTAATAGCCGCGTTTTTGTACAGCTCGTCCATGCCGAGAGTG
ATCCCGGCGGCGGTCACGAACTCCAGCAGGACCATGTGATCGCGCTTCTCGTTGGGGTCTTTGCTCAGGG
CGGACTGGTAGCTCAGGTAGTGGTTGTCGGGCAGCAGCACGGGGCCGTCGCCGATGGGGGTGTTCTGCTG
GTAGTGGTCGGCGAGCTGCACGCTGCCGTCCTCGATGTTGTGGCGGATCTTGAAGTTCACCTTGATGCCG
TTCTTCTGCTTGTCGGCCATGATATAGACGTTGTGGCTGTTGTAGTTGTACTCCAGCTTGTGCCCCAGGA
TGTTGCCGTCCTCCTTGAAGTCGATGCCCTTCAGCTCGATGCGGTTCACCAGGGTGTCGCCCTCGAACTT
CACCTCGGCGCGGGTCTTGTAGTTGCCGTCGTCCTTGAAGAAGATGGTGCGCTCCTGGACGTAGCCTTCG
GGCATGGCGGACTTGAAGAAGTCGTGCTGCTTCATGTGGTCGGGGTAGCGGGCGAAGCACTGCAGGCCGT
AGCCGAAGGTGGTCACGAGGGTGGGCCA
