>Addgene plasmid #50302 | pICSL30004 | addgene partial sequence | sequence record 76641 | Spect-R 5'-ACTTTGTTTTAGGGCGACTG-3'
TAACATCAAACATCGACCCACGGCGTAACGCGCTTGCTGCTTGGATGCCCGAGGCATAGACTGTACCCCA
AAAAAAAACAGTCATAACAAGCCATGAAAACCGCCACTGCGCCGTTACCACCGCTGCGTTCGGTCAAGGT
TCTGGACCAGTTGCGTGAGCGCATACTCTTCCTTTTTCAATATTATTGAAGCATTTATCAGGGTTATTGT
CTCATGAGCGGATACATATTTGAATGTATTTAGAAAAATAAACAAATAGGGGTTCCGCGCACATTTCCCC
GAAAAGTGCCACCTGACGTCTAAGAAACCATTATTATCATGACATTAACCTATAAAAATAGGCGTATCAC
GAGGCCCTTTCGTCCACTGAAGAGCCACTGTGGTCTCACCATGGTGAGCAAGGGCGAGGAGCTGTTCACC
GGGGTGGTGCCCATCCTGGTCGAGCTGGACGGCGACGTAAACGGCCACAAGTTCAGCGTGTCCGGCGAGG
GCGAGGGCGATGCCACCTACGGCAAGCTGACCCTGAAGTTCATCTGCACCACCGGCAAGCTGCCCGTGCC
CTGGCCCACCCTCGTGACCACCTTCGGCTACGGCCTGCAGTGCTTCGCCCGCTACCCCGACCACATGAAG
CAGCACGACTTCTTCAAGTCCGCCATGCCCGAAGGCTACGTCCAGGAGCGCACCATCTTCTTCAAGGACG
ACGGCAACTACAAGACCCGCGCCGAGGTGAAGTTCGAGGGCGACACCCTGGTGAACCGCATCGAGCTGAA
GGGCATCGACTTCAAGGAGGACGGCAACATCCTGGGGCACAAGCTGGAGTACAACTAC
